>Addgene plasmid #17476 | pQCXP CMV/TO LUC (w432-1) | depositor full sequence | sequence record 8641 | Author sequence
TCCGCGTTACATAACTTACGGTAAATGGCCCGCCTGGCTGACCGCCCAACGACCCCCGCCCATTGACGTC
AATAATGACGTATGTTCCCATAGTAACGCCAATAGGGACTTTCCATTGACGTCAATGGGTGGAGTATTTA
CGGTAAACTGCCCACTTGGCAGTACATCAAGTGTATCATATGCCAAGTACGCCCCCTATTGACGTCAATG
ACGGTAAATGGCCCGCCTGGCATTATGCCCAGTACATGACCTTATGGGACTTTCCTACTTGGCAGTACAT
CTACGTATTAGTCATCGCTATTACCATGGTGATGCGGTTTTGGCAGTACATCAATGGGCGTGGATAGCGG
TTTGACTCACGGGGATTTCCAAGTCTCCACCCCATTGACGTCAATGGGAGTTTGTTTTGGCACCAAAATC
AACGGGACTTTCCAAAATGTCGTAACAACTCCGCCCCATTGACGCAAATGGGCGGTAGGCGTGTACGGTG
GGAGGTCTATATAAGCAGAGCTCAATAAAAGAGCCCACAACCCCTCACTCGGCGCGCCAGTCTTCCGATA
GACTGCGTCGCCCGGGTACCCGTATTCCCAATAAAGCCTCTTGCTGTTTGCATCCGAATCGTGGTCTCGC
TGTTCCTTGGGAGGGTCTCCTCTGAGTGATTGACTACCCACGACGGGGGTCTTTCATTTGGGGGCTCGTC
CGGGATTTGGAGACCCCTGCCCAGGGACCACCGACCCACCACCGGGAGGTAAGCTGGCCAGCAACTTATC
TGTGTCTGTCCGATTGTCTAGTGTCTATGTTTGATGTTATGCGCCTGCGTCTGTACTAGTTAGCTAACTA
GCTCTGTATCTGGCGGACCCGTGGTGGAACTGACGAGTTCTGAACACCCGGCCGCAACCCTGGGAGACGT
CCCAGGGACTTTGGGGGCCGTTTTTGTGGCCCGACCTGAGGAAGGGAGTCGATGTGGAATCCGACCCCGT
CAGGATATGTGGTTCTGGTAGGAGACGAGAACCTAAAACAGTTCCCGCCTCCGTCTGAATTTTTGCTTTC
GGTTTGGAACCGAAGCCGCGCGTCTTGTCTGCTGCAGCGCTGCAGCATCGTTCTGTGTTGTCTCTGTCTG
ACTGTGTTTCTGTATTTGTCTGAAAATTAGGGCCAGACTGTTACCACTCCCTTAAGTTTGACCTTAGGTC
ACTGGAAAGATGTCGAGCGGATCGCTCACAACCAGTCGGTAGATGTCAAGAAGAGACGTTGGGTTACCTT
CTGCTCTGCAGAATGGCCAACCTTTAACGTCGGATGGCCGCGAGACGGCACCTTTAACCGAGACCTCATC
ACCCAGGTTAAGATCAAGGTCTTTTCACCTGGCCCGCATGGACACCCAGACCAGGTCCCCTACATCGTGA
CCTGGGAAGCCTTGGCTTTTGACCCCCCTCCCTGGGTCAAGCCCTTTGTACACCCTAAGCCTCCGCCTCC
TCTTCCTCCATCCGCCCCGTCTCTCCCCCTTGAACCTCCTCGTTCGACCCCGCCTCGATCCTCCCTTTAT
CCAGCCCTCACTCCTTCTCTAGGCGCCGGAATTGAAGATCTGGGGGATCGATAAGCTTGGGAGTTCCGCG
TTACATAACTTACGGTAAATGGCCCGCCTGGCTGACCGCCCAACGACCCCCGCCCATTGACGTCAATAAT
GACGTATGTTCCCATAGTAACGCCAATAGGGACTTTCCATTGACGTCAATGGGTGGAGTATTTACGGTAA
ACTGCCCACTTGGCAGTACATCAAGTGTATCATATGCCAAGTACGCCCCCTATTGACGTCAATGACGGTA
AATGGCCCGCCTGGCATTATGCCCAGTACATGACCTTATGGGACTTTCCTACTTGGCAGTACATCTACGT
ATTAGTCATCGCTATTACCATGGTGATGCGGTTTTGGCAGTACATCAATGGGCGTGGATAGCGGTTTGAC
TCACGGGGATTTCCAAGTCTCCACCCCATTGACGTCAATGGGAGTTTGTTTTGGCACCAAAATCAACGGG
ACTTTCCAAAATGTCGTAACAACTCCGCCCCATTGACGCAAATGGGCGGTAGGCGTGTACGGTGGGAGGT
CTATATAAGCAGAGCTCTCCCTATCAGTGATAGAGATCTCCCTATCAGTGATAGAGATCGTCGACTAGTC
CAGTGTGGTGGAATTCTGCAGATATCAACAAGTTTGTACAAAAAAGCAGGCTCCACCATGGAAGACGCCA
AAAACATAAAGAAAGGCCCGGCGCCATTCTATCCGCTGGAAGATGGAACCGCTGGAGAGCAACTGCATAA
GGCTATGAAGAGATACGCCCTGGTTCCTGGAACAATTGCTTTTACAGATGCACATATCGAGGTGGACATC
ACTTACGCTGAGTACTTCGAAATGTCCGTTCGGTTGGCAGAAGCTATGAAACGATATGGGCTGAATACAA
ATCACAGAATCGTCGTATGCAGTGAAAACTCTCTTCAATTCTTTATGCCGGTGTTGGGCGCGTTATTTAT
CGGAGTTGCAGTTGCGCCCGCGAACGACATTTATAATGAACGTGAATTGCTCAACAGTATGGGCATTTCG
CAGCCTACCGTGGTGTTCGTTTCCAAAAAGGGGTTGCAAAAAATTTTGAACGTGCAAAAAAAGCTCCCAA
TCATCCAAAAAATTATTATCATGGATTCTAAAACGGATTACCAGGGATTTCAGTCGATGTACACGTTCGT
CACATCTCATCTACCTCCCGGTTTTAATGAATACGATTTTGTGCCAGAGTCCTTCGATAGGGACAAGACA
ATTGCACTGATCATGAACTCCTCTGGATCTACTGGTCTGCCTAAAGGTGTCGCTCTGCCTCATAGAACTG
CCTGCGTGAGATTCTCGCATGCCAGAGATCCTATTTTTGGCAATCAAATCATTCCGGATACTGCGATTTT
AAGTGTTGTTCCATTCCATCACGGTTTTGGAATGTTTACTACACTCGGATATTTGATATGTGGATTTCGA
GTCGTCTTAATGTATAGATTTGAAGAAGAGCTGTTTCTGAGGAGCCTTCAGGATTACAAGATTCAAAGTG
CGCTGCTGGTGCCAACCCTATTCTCCTTCTTCGCCAAAAGCACTCTGATTGACAAATACGATTTATCTAA
TTTACACGAAATTGCTTCTGGTGGCGCTCCCCTCTCTAAGGAAGTCGGGGAAGCGGTTGCCAAGAGGTTC
CATCTGCCAGGTATCAGGCAAGGATATGGGCTCACTGAGACTACATCAGCTATTCTGATTACACCCGAGG
GGGATGATAAACCGGGCGCGGTCGGTAAAGTTGTTCCATTTTTTGAAGCGAAGGTTGTGGATCTGGATAC
CGGGAAAACGCTGGGCGTTAATCAAAGAGGCGAACTGTGTGTGAGAGGTCCTATGATTATGTCCGGTTAT
GTAAACAATCCGGAAGCGACCAACGCCTTGATTGACAAGGATGGATGGCTACATTCTGGAGACATAGCTT
ACTGGGACGAAGACGAACACTTCTTCATCGTTGACCGCCTGAAGTCTCTGATTAAGTACAAAGGCTATCA
GGTGGCTCCCGCTGAATTGGAATCCATCTTGCTCCAACACCCCAACATCTTCGACGCAGGTGTCGCAGGT
CTTCCCGACGATGACGCCGGTGAACTTCCCGCCGCCGTTGTTGTTTTGGAGCACGGAAAGACGATGACGG
AAAAAGAGATCGTGGATTACGTCGCCAGTCAAGTAACAACCGCGAAAAAGTTGCGCGGAGGAGTTGTGTT
TGTGGACGAAGTACCGAAAGGTCTTACCGGAAAACTCGACGCAAGAAAAATCAGAGAGATCCTCATAAAG
GCCAAGAAGGGCGGAAAGATCGCCGTGTAATTCTAGACCCAGCTTTCTTGTACAAAGTGGTTGATATCCA
GCACAGTGGCGACCGGTAGGCCTCGTACGCTTAATTAACGGATCCGGAATTCTACCGGGTAGGGGAGGCG
CTTTTCCCAAGGCAGTCTGGAGCATGCGCTTTAGCAGCCCCGCTGGGCACTTGGCGCTACACAAGTGGCC
TCTGGCCTCGCACACATTCCACATCCACCGGTAGGCGCCAACCGGCTCCGTTCTTTGGTGGCCCCTTCGC
GCCACCTTCTACTCCTCCCCTAGTCAGGAAGTTCCCCCCCGCCCCGCAGCTCGCGTCGTGCAGGACGTGA
CAAATGGAAGTAGCACGTCTCACTAGTCTCGTGCAGATGGACAGCACCGCTGAGCAATGGAAGCGGGTAG
GCCTTTGGGGCAGCGGCCAATAGCAGCTTTGCTCCTTCGCTTTCTGGGCTCAGAGGCTGGGAAGGGGTGG
GTCCGGGGGCGGGCTCAGGGGCGGGCTCAGGGGCGGGGCGGGCGCCCGAAGGTCCTCCGGAGGCCCGGCA
TTCTGCACGCTTCAAAAGCGCACGTCTGCCGCGCTGTTCTCCTCTTCCTCATCTCCGGGCCTTTCGACCT
GCAGCCCAAGCTTACCATGACCGAGTACAAGCCCACGGTGCGCCTCGCCACCCGCGACGACGTCCCCAGG
GCCGTACGCACCCTCGCCGCCGCGTTCGCCGACTACCCCGCCACGCGCCACACCGTCGATCCGGACCGCC
ACATCGAGCGGGTCACCGAGCTGCAAGAACTCTTCCTCACGCGCGTCGGGCTCGACATCGGCAAGGTGTG
GGTCGCGGACGACGGCGCCGCGGTGGCGGTCTGGACCACGCCGGAGAGCGTCGAAGCGGGGGCGGTGTTC
GCCGAGATCGGCCCGCGCATGGCCGAGTTGAGCGGTTCCCGGCTGGCCGCGCAGCAACAGATGGAAGGCC
TCCTGGCGCCGCACCGGCCCAAGGAGCCCGCGTGGTTCCTGGCCACCGTCGGCGTCTCGCCCGACCACCA
GGGCAAGGGTCTGGGCAGCGCCGTCGTGCTCCCCGGAGTGGAGGCGGCCGAGCGCGCCGGGGTGCCCGCC
TTCCTGGAGACCTCCGCGCCCCGCAACCTCCCCTTCTACGAGCGGCTCGGCTTCACCGTCACCGCCGACG
TCGAGTGCCCGAAGGACCGCGCGACCTGGTGCATGACCCGCAAGCCCGGTGCCTGACGCCCGCCCCACGA
CCCGCAGCGCCCGACCGAAAGGAGCGCACGACCCCATGGCTCCGACCGAAGCCGACCCGGGCGGCCCCGC
CGACCCCGCACCCGCCCCCGAGGCCCACCGACTCTAGTCGAGGGCTGCAGCGCTGCAGAGGCCGAGTGCA
GAACTGCTCCAAAGGGACCTCAAGGCTTTCCGAGGGACACTAGGCTGACTCCATCGAGCCAGTGTAGAGA
TAAGCTTATCGATTAGTCCAATTTGTTAAAGACAGGATATCAGTGGTCCAGGCTCTAGTTTTGACTCAAC
AATATCACCAGCTGAAGCCTATAGAGTACGAGCCATAGATAAAATAAAAGATTTTATTTAGTCTCCAGAA
AAAGGGGGGAATGAAAGACCCCACCTGTAGGTTTGGCAAGCTAGCTTAAGTAACGCCATTTTGCAAGGCA
TGGAAAAATACATAACTGAGAATAGAGAAGTTCAGATCAAGGTCAGGAACAGATGGAACAGGGTCGACCC
TAGAGAACCATCAGATGTTTCCAGGGTGCCCCAAGGACCTGAAATGACCCTGTGCCTTATTTGAACTAAC
CAATCAGTTCGCTTCTCGCTTCTGTTCGCGCGCTTCTGCTCCCCGAGCTCAATAAAAGAGCCCACAACCC
CTCACTCGGGGCGCCAGTCCTCCGATTGACTGAGTCGCCCGGGTACCCGTGTATCCAATAAACCCTCTTG
CAGTTGCATCCGACTTGTGGTCTCGCTGTTCCTTGGGAGGGTCTCCTCTGAGTGATTGACTACCCGTCAG
CGGGGGTCTTTCATTTGGGGGCTCGTCCGGGATCGGGAGACCCCTGCCCAGGGACCACCGACCCACCACC
GGGAGGTAAGCTGGCTGCCTCGCGCGTTTCGGTGATGACGGTGAAAACCTCTGACACATGCAGCTCCCGG
AGACGGTCACAGCTTGTCTGTAAGCGGATGCCGGGAGCAGACAAGCCCGTCAGGGCGCGTCAGCGGGTGT
TGGCGGGTGTCGGGGCGCAGCCATGACCCAGTCACGTAGCGATAGCGGAGTGTAGATCCGGCTGTGGAAT
GTGTGTCAGTTAGGGTGTGGAAAGTCCCCAGGCTCCCCAGCAGGCAGAAGTATGCAAAGCATGCATCTCA
ATTAGTCAGCAACCAGGTGTGGAAAGTCCCCAGGCTCCCCAGCAGGCAGAAGTATGCAAAGCATGCATCT
CAATTAGTCAGCAACCATAGTCCCGCCCCTAACTCCGCCCATCCCGCCCCTAACTCCGCCCAGTTCCGCC
CATTCTCCGCCCCATGGCTGACTAATTTTTTTTATTTATGCAGAGGCCGAGGCCGCCTCGGCCTCTGAGC
TATTCCAGAAGTAGTGAGGAGGCTTTTTTGGAGGCCTAGGCTTTTGCAAAAAGCTTACTGGCTTAACTAT
GCGGCATCAGAGCAGATTGTACTGAGAGTGCACCATATGCGGTGTGAAATACCGCACAGATGCGTAAGGA
GAAAATACCGCATCAGGCGCTCTTCCGCTTCCTCGCTCACTGACTCGCTGCGCTCGGTCGTTCGGCTGCG
GCGAGCGGTATCAGCTCACTCAAAGGCGGTAATACGGTTATCCACAGAATCAGGGGATAACGCAGGAAAG
AACATGTGAGCAAAAGGCCAGCAAAAGGCCAGGAACCGTAAAAAGGCCGCGTTGCTGGCGTTTTTCCATA
GGCTCCGCCCCCCTGACGAGCATCACAAAAATCGACGCTCAAGTCAGAGGTGGCGAAACCCGACAGGACT
ATAAAGATACCAGGCGTTTCCCCCTGGAAGCTCCCTCGTGCGCTCTCCTGTTCCGACCCTGCCGCTTACC
GGATACCTGTCCGCCTTTCTCCCTTCGGGAAGCGTGGCGCTTTCTCATAGCTCACGCTGTAGGTATCTCA
GTTCGGTGTAGGTCGTTCGCTCCAAGCTGGGCTGTGTGCACGAACCCCCCGTTCAGCCCGACCGCTGCGC
CTTATCCGGTAACTATCGTCTTGAGTCCAACCCGGTAAGACACGACTTATCGCCACTGGCAGCAGCCACT
GGTAACAGGATTAGCAGAGCGAGGTATGTAGGCGGTGCTACAGAGTTCTTGAAGTGGTGGCCTAACTACG
GCTACACTAGAAGGACAGTATTTGGTATCTGCGCTCTGCTGAAGCCAGTTACCTTCGGAAAAAGAGTTGG
TAGCTCTTGATCCGGCAAACAAACCACCGCTGGTAGCGGTGGTTTTTTTGTTTGCAAGCAGCAGATTACG
CGCAGAAAAAAAGGATCTCAAGAAGATCCTTTGATCTTTTCTACGGGGTCTGACGCTCAGTGGAACGAAA
ACTCACGTTAAGGGATTTTGGTCATGAGATTATCAAAAAGGATCTTCACCTAGATCCTTTTAAATTAAAA
ATGAAGTTTTAAATCAATCTAAAGTATATATGAGTAAACTTGGTCTGACAGTTACCAATGCTTAATCAGT
GAGGCACCTATCTCAGCGATCTGTCTATTTCGTTCATCCATAGTTGCCTGACTCCCCGTCGTGTAGATAA
CTACGATACGGGAGGGCTTACCATCTGGCCCCAGTGCTGCAATGATACCGCGAGACCCACGCTCACCGGC
TCCAGATTTATCAGCAATAAACCAGCCAGCCGGAAGGGCCGAGCGCAGAAGTGGTCCTGCAACTTTATCC
GCCTCCATCCAGTCTATTAATTGTTGCCGGGAAGCTAGAGTAAGTAGTTCGCCAGTTAATAGTTTGCGCA
ACGTTGTTGCCATTGCTGCAGGCATCGTGGTGTCACGCTCGTCGTTTGGTATGGCTTCATTCAGCTCCGG
TTCCCAACGATCAAGGCGAGTTACATGATCCCCCATGTTGTGCAAAAAAGCGGTTAGCTCCTTCGGTCCT
CCGATCGTTGTCAGAAGTAAGTTGGCCGCAGTGTTATCACTCATGGTTATGGCAGCACTGCATAATTCTC
TTACTGTCATGCCATCCGTAAGATGCTTTTCTGTGACTGGTGAGTACTCAACCAAGTCATTCTGAGAATA
GTGTATGCGGCGACCGAGTTGCTCTTGCCCGGCGTCAACACGGGATAATACCGCGCCACATAGCAGAACT
TTAAAAGTGCTCATCATTGGAAAACGTTCTTCGGGGCGAAAACTCTCAAGGATCTTACCGCTGTTGAGAT
CCAGTTCGATGTAACCCACTCGTGCACCCAACTGATCTTCAGCATCTTTTACTTTCACCAGCGTTTCTGG
GTGAGCAAAAACAGGAAGGCAAAATGCCGCAAAAAAGGGAATAAGGGCGACACGGAAATGTTGAATACTC
ATACTCTTCCTTTTTCAATATTATTGAAGCATTTATCAGGGTTATTGTCTCATGAGCGGATACATATTTG
AATGTATTTAGAAAAATAAACAAATAGGGGTTCCGCGCACATTTCCCCGAAAAGTGCCACCTGACGTCTA
AGAAACCATTATTATCATGACATTAACCTATAAAAATAGGCGTATCACGAGGCCCTTTCGTCTTCAAGAA
TTAGCTTGGCCATTGCATACGTTGTATCCATATCATAATATGTACATTTATATTGGCTCATGTCCAACAT
TACCGCCATGTTGACATTGATTATTGACTAGTTATTAATAGTAATCAATTACGGGGTCATTAGTTCATAG
CCCATATATGGAGT
Features (pLannotate 1.2.2; 25 found; start..end, strand, type, name):
    309..512     +  promoter       CMV promoter: human cytomegalovirus (CMV) immediate early promoter
    513..688     +  LTR            5' LTR (truncated): truncated long terminal repeat from Moloney murine sarcoma virus
    810..1084    +  misc_feature   MESV Ψ (fragment): packaging signal of murine embryonic stem cell virus
   1151..1567    +  CDS            gag (truncated): truncated Moloney murine leukemia virus (MMLV) gag gene lacking the start codon
   1609..1912    +  enhancer       CMV enhancer: human cytomegalovirus immediate early enhancer
   1913..2116    +  promoter       CMV promoter: human cytomegalovirus (CMV) immediate early promoter
   2118..2137    +  promoter       PLtetO-1 promoter (fragment): modified phage lambda PL promoter with tet operator sites (Lutz and Bujard, 1997)
   2139..2158    +  promoter       PLtetO-1 promoter (fragment): modified phage lambda PL promoter with tet operator sites (Lutz and Bujard, 1997)
   2198..2222    +  protein_bind   attB1: mutant version of attB; recombination site for the Gateway® BP reaction BP Clonase™
   2228..3880    +  CDS            luciferase: firefly luciferase; luc+; enhanced luc+ version of the luciferase gene
   3887..3911    -  protein_bind   attB2: mutant version of attB; recombination site for the Gateway® BP reaction BP Clonase™
   3977..4476    +  promoter       PGK promoter: mouse phosphoglycerate kinase 1 promoter
   4497..5096    +  CDS            PuroR: puromycin N-acetyltransferase; pac from Streptomyces; confers resistance to puromycin
   5146..5211    +  CDS            dmpM (fragment): DMPM_STRAD - Protein inferred from homology: Swiss-Prot protein existence level 3. From Streptomyces alboniger.
   5224..5295    +  CDS            Mos (fragment): MOS_MOUSE - Experimental evidence at transcript level: Swiss-Prot protein existence level 2. From Mus musculus (Mouse).
   5328..5428    +  CDS            env (fragment): murine leukemia virus gPr80 envelope polyprotein precursor; env; proteolytically cleaved into gp70SU and p15TM subunits
   5470..5895    +  LTR            3' LTR (ΔU3): self-inactivating 3' long terminal repeat (LTR) from Moloney murine leukemia virus
   5964..6004    +  CDS            rop (fragment): Rop protein, which maintains plasmids at low copy number; rop
   6106..6144    +  misc_feature   bom (fragment): basis of mobility region from pBR322
   6161..6490    +  promoter       SV40 promoter: SV40 enhancer and early promoter
   6496..6597    +  misc_feature   bom (fragment): basis of mobility region from pBR322
   6783..7371    -  rep_origin     ori: high-copy-number ColE1/pMB1/pBR322/pUC origin of replication
   7542..8402    -  CDS            AmpR: β-lactamase; bla; confers resistance to ampicillin, carbenicillin, and related antibiotics
   8403..8507    -  promoter       AmpR promoter: bla
   8693..308     +  enhancer       CMV enhancer (across the origin): human cytomegalovirus immediate early enhancer
