[The description below was written by a language model from this plasmid's Addgene catalogue record and pLannotate feature annotations shown in this document.]
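Description:
pQCXP CMV/TO LUC (w432-1) is a self-inactivating gammaretroviral expression vector built on the pQCXP backbone, designed to deliver a firefly luciferase reporter into mammalian cells. In bacteria it is maintained as a high-copy plasmid through a ColE1/pUC-type origin and selected with ampicillin via the β-lactamase gene. The full annotated sequence is 8,764 nt, close to the sum of the recorded backbone and insert sizes.

The viral genome is transcribed in packaging cells from a hybrid 5′ element in which the CMV enhancer and promoter are fused to a truncated 5′ LTR. This is followed by the packaging signal and a truncated gag segment lacking its start codon, which aids encapsidation. The 3′ LTR carries a U3 deletion, so after reverse transcription and integration both LTRs are transcriptionally inactive and expression depends on the internal promoters. The first internal cassette is the CMV/TO promoter: the CMV immediate-early enhancer and promoter followed by two tet operator sequences (annotated as PLtetO-1 fragments). This arrangement gives strong constitutive expression in ordinary cells and allows repression, relieved by tetracycline or doxycycline, in cells expressing the Tet repressor. It drives the luc+ firefly luciferase coding sequence, which the depositor notes was derived from pGL3. The gene is flanked by attB1 and attB2 sites, the sort of scars left by Gateway recombination, although the catalogue lists restriction enzyme cloning. Downstream, a mouse PGK promoter drives puromycin N-acetyltransferase for selection of transduced cells.

The construct belongs to a modular viral vector series for protein expression and depletion. It suits the generation of stable luciferase-expressing lines, or use as a reporter control for transduction efficiency and for the tightness of tetracycline regulation.
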