Addgene plasmid #17476: pQCXP CMV/TO LUC (w432-1)
Purpose: Retroviral Luciferase expression vector, CMV/TO promoter, Puro
Depositing lab: Eric Campeau & Paul Kaufman. Depositing organization: University of Massachusetts, Worcester. Publication: A versatile viral system for expression and depletion of proteins in mammalian cells. Campeau E, Ruhl VE, Rodier F, Smith CL, Rahmberg BL, Fuss JO, Campisi J, Yaswen P, Cooper PK, Kaufman PD.. PLoS One. 2009 Aug 6;4(8):e6529. 10.1371/journal.pone.0006529 PubMed 19657394.
Backbone
  Vector backbone: pQCXP
  Backbone size w/o insert (bp): 7189
  Vector type: Mammalian Expression, Retroviral, Luciferase
  Selectable markers: Puromycin
Growth in bacteria
  Bacterial resistance: Ampicillin, 100 μg/mL
  Growth temperature: 37°C
  Growth strain: DH5alpha
  Growth instructions: TOP10F', 37oC
  Copy number: High Copy
Gene/Insert
  Gene/Insert name: Firefly Luciferase
  Insert size (bp): 1652
  Cloning method: Restriction Enzyme
  Sequencing primers: 5′ CMVforw
Terms and licenses: Academic/Nonprofit Terms; Industry Terms: Not Available to Industry
Depositor comments: Luciferase gene derived from the pGL3 plasmid (Stratagene)
How to cite: pQCXP CMV/TO LUC (w432-1) was a gift from Eric Campeau & Paul Kaufman (Addgene plasmid # 17476 ; http://n2t.net/addgene:17476 ; RRID:Addgene_17476)
