>Addgene plasmid #17476 | pQCXP CMV/TO LUC (w432-1) | addgene partial sequence | sequence record 25933 | 17476 with LucNrev
TGGCGCCGGGCCTTTCTTTATGTTTTTGGCGTCTTCCATGGTGGAGCCTGCTTTTTTGTACAAACTTGTT
GATATCTGCAGAATTCCACCACACTGGACTAGTCGACGATCTCTATCACTGATAGGGAGATCTCTATCAC
TGATAGGGAGAGCTCTGCTTATATAGACCTCCCACCGTACACGCCTACCGCCCATTTGCGTCAATGGGGC
GGAGTTGTTACGACATTTTGGAAAGTCCCGTTGATTTTGGTGCCAAAACAAACTCCCATTGACGTCAATG
GGGTGGAGACTTGGAAATCCCCGTGAGTCAAACCGCTATCCACGCCCATTGATGTACTGCCAAAACCGCA
TCACCATGGTAATAGCGATGACTAATACGTAGATGTACTGCCAAGTAGGAAAGTCCCATAAGGTCATGTA
CTGGGCATAATGCCAGGCGGGCCATTTACCGTCATTGACGTCAATAGGGGGCGTACTTGGCATATGATAC
ACTTGATGTACTGCCAAGTGGGCAGTTTACCGTAAATACTCCACCCATTGACGTCAATGGAAAGTCCCTA
TTGGCGTTACTATGGGAACATACGTCATTATTGACGTCAATGGGCGGGGGG
